Addgene plasmid #197576: pAcBac1-Mb-Fluoro-Phe B5
Purpose: Expression of Methanosarcina barkeri (Mb) Fluoro-Phe B5 tRNA synthetase/Pyl-tRNA pair for the encoding of fluorinated phenylalanine derivatives at TAG codons in HEK293 cells
Depositing lab: Ryan Mehl. Depositing organization: Oregon State University. Publication: Tuning phenylalanine fluorination to assess aromatic contributions to protein function and stability in cells. Galles GD, Infield DT, Clark CJ, Hemshorn ML, Manikandan S, Fazan F, Rasouli A, Tajkhorshid E, Galpin JD, Cooley RB, Mehl RA, Ahern CA. Nat Commun. 2023 Jan 4;14(1):59. doi: 10.1038/s41467-022-35761-w. PubMed 36599844.
Backbone
  Vector backbone: pAcBac1
  Backbone size w/o insert (bp): 9000
  Total vector size (bp): 10350
  Vector type: Mammalian Expression
  Selectable markers: Gentamicin
Growth in bacteria
  Bacterial resistance: Ampicillin, 100 μg/mL
  Growth temperature: 30°C
  Growth strain: NEB Stable
  Copy number: High Copy
Gene/Insert 1
  Gene/Insert name: Mb Pyl Fluoro-Phe B5 synthetase
  Species: Methanosarcina barkeri
  Mutation: N311G, C313A
  Promoter: CMV
  Tag / fusion protein: Nuclear export sequence + FLAG (N terminal on insert)
  Cloning method: Restriction Enzyme; 5′ cloning site NheI (not destroyed); 3′ cloning site EcoRI (not destroyed)
  Sequencing primers: 5′ cgcaaatgggcggtaggcgtg
Gene/Insert 2
  Gene/Insert name: Pyl-tRNA (4 copies)
  Species: Methanosarcina barkeri / Desulfitobacterium hafniens
  Promoter: U6/H1
  Cloning method: Gateway Cloning
  Sequencing primers: 5′ gtagccgaagatgacggtttgtc
Terms and licenses: Academic/Nonprofit Terms; Industry Terms: Not Available to Industry
How to cite: pAcBac1-Mb-Fluoro-Phe B5 was a gift from Ryan Mehl (Addgene plasmid # 197576 ; http://n2t.net/addgene:197576 ; RRID:Addgene_197576)
