[The description below was written by a language model from this plasmid's Addgene catalogue record and pLannotate feature annotations shown in this document.]
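Description:
pAcBac1-Mb-Fluoro-Phe B5 is a mammalian expression plasmid of about 10.3 kb, built on the pAcBac1 backbone, that delivers an orthogonal aminoacyl-tRNA synthetase/tRNA pair for genetic code expansion in HEK293 cells. It is maintained in E. coli through a high-copy ColE1/pUC-type origin and ampicillin resistance (bla), and it also carries an f1 origin. The payload lies between mini-Tn7 left and right ends together with a gentamicin acetyltransferase gene. This arrangement is typical of baculovirus transfer vectors, where Tn7 transposition moves the cassette into a bacmid under gentamicin selection. A polyhedrin promoter driving a VSV-G coding sequence with an SV40 polyadenylation signal is also annotated inside the transposable region. This would fit pseudotyping of baculovirus for mammalian cell transduction, although the record itself only describes expression in HEK293 cells.

The main expression unit uses the CMV enhancer and promoter to drive a Methanosarcina barkeri pyrrolysyl-tRNA synthetase variant carrying the N311G and C313A substitutions. It is fused at its N terminus to a nuclear export sequence and a FLAG tag, and followed by a WPRE and the bovine growth hormone polyadenylation signal to boost transcript stability and processing. Four copies of the Pyl-tRNA are arranged as two pairs flanking the protein-coding cassettes, each pair using one U6 and one H1-type RNA polymerase III promoter. The record lists the tRNA species as M. barkeri / Desulfitobacterium hafniense without specifying which copies are which. Together, the engineered synthetase charges the suppressor tRNA with fluorinated phenylalanine derivatives, which are incorporated at TAG codons in a co-expressed gene of interest. This allows the contribution of aromatic side chains to protein function and stability to be studied in cells.
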