Features (pLannotate 1.2.2; 33 found; start..end, strand, type, name):
     83..248     +  mobile_element Tn7L: mini-Tn7 element (left end of the Tn7 transposon) Tn7
    267..335     -  ncRNA          tRNA: Accession: RF00005 - tRNA
    341..435     -  promoter       H1-2O2 promoter: doxycycline-inducible variant of the human H1 RNA promoter (Henriksen et al., 2007)
    442..510     -  ncRNA          tRNA: Accession: RF00005 - tRNA
    520..760     -  promoter       U6 promoter: RNA polymerase III promoter for human U6 snRNA
    793..927     -  polyA_signal   SV40 poly(A) signal: SV40 polyadenylation signal
    950..1033    -  CDS            large T antigen (fragment): large T antigen from SV40 (simian virus 40)
   1075..2608    -  CDS            VSV-G (fragment) (sequence partly withheld): vesicular stomatitis virus G glycoprotein Indiana strain
   2667..2758    -  promoter       polyhedrin promoter: polh from Autographa californica; promoter for the baculovirus polyhedrin gene
   2853..3232    +  enhancer       CMV enhancer: human cytomegalovirus immediate early enhancer
   3233..3436    +  promoter       CMV promoter: human cytomegalovirus (CMV) immediate early promoter
   3432..3465    +  LTR            5' LTR (truncated) (fragment): truncated 5' long terminal repeat (LTR) from HIV-1
   3481..3499    +  promoter       T7 promoter: promoter for bacteriophage T7 RNA polymerase
   3582..3602    +  CDS            FLAG (fragment): FLAG® epitope tag, followed by an enterokinase cleavage site
   3603..4856    +  CDS            pylS: PYLS_METBA - Experimental evidence at protein level: Swiss-Prot protein existence level 1. Catalyzes the attachment of pyrrolysine to tRNA(Pyl). Pyrrolysine is a lysine derivative encoded by the termination codon UAG. From Methanosarcina barkeri.
   4885..5473    +  misc_feature   WPRE: woodchuck hepatitis virus posttranscriptional regulatory element
   5528..5752    +  polyA_signal   bGH poly(A) signal: bovine growth hormone polyadenylation signal
   5756..5774    +  promoter       SV40 promoter (fragment): SV40 enhancer and early promoter
   5789..6029    +  promoter       U6 promoter: RNA polymerase III promoter for human U6 snRNA
   6037..6105    +  ncRNA          tRNA: Accession: RF00005 - tRNA
   6114..6208    +  promoter       H1-2O2 promoter: doxycycline-inducible variant of the human H1 RNA promoter (Henriksen et al., 2007)
   6212..6280    +  ncRNA          tRNA: Accession: RF00005 - tRNA
   6314..6341    +  rep_origin     f1 ori (fragment): f1 bacteriophage origin of replication; arrow indicates direction of (+) strand synthesis
   6361..6720    +  CDS            YPR2_ECOLX (fragment): Protein predicted: Swiss-Prot protein existence level 4. From Escherichia coli.
   6698..6726    +  promoter       Pc promoter: intI1 (promoter lies within the coding sequence); class 1 integron promoter
   6915..7448    +  CDS            GmR: gentamycin acetyltransferase; aacC1; confers resistance to gentamycin
   7515..7739    +  mobile_element Tn7R: mini-Tn7 element (right end of the Tn7 transposon) Tn7
   7807..7858    +  misc_feature   bom (fragment): basis of mobility region from pBR322
   8044..8632    -  rep_origin     ori: high-copy-number ColE1/pMB1/pBR322/pUC origin of replication
   8803..9663    -  CDS            AmpR: β-lactamase; bla; confers resistance to ampicillin, carbenicillin, and related antibiotics
   9664..9768    -  promoter       AmpR promoter: bla
   9794..10248   -  rep_origin     f1 ori (sequence partly withheld): f1 bacteriophage origin of replication; arrow indicates direction of (+) strand synthesis
  10253..10269   -  CDS            lacZα (fragment): LacZα fragment of β-galactosidase; lacZ fragment
>Addgene plasmid #197576 | pAcBac1-Mb-Fluoro-Phe B5 | addgene full sequence | sequence record 388235 | Addgene NGS Result
AAAGTAGCCGAAGATGACGGTTTGTCACATGGAGTTGGCAGGATGTTTGATTAAAAACATAACAGGAAGA
AAAATGCCCCGCTGTGGGCGGACAAAATAGTTGGGAACTGGGAGGGGTGGAAATGGAGTTTTTAAGGATT
ATTTAGGGAAGAGTGACAAAATAGATGGGAACTGGGTGTAGCGTCGTAAGCTAATACGAAAATTAAAAAT
GACAAAATAGTTTGGAACTAGATTTCACTTATCTGGTTCGGATCTCCTAGCAAAAAACGGGGGGTGCGGG
AGTTTCACCCGCCTGCACGGATTTAGAGTCCGTGTGATCTATTCGATCCACCCCCCGGTGTCTCTATCAC
TGATAGGGAACTTATAAGTCTCTATCACTGATAGGGATTTCACGTTTATGGTGATTTCCCAGAACACATA
GCGACATGCAAATATTAAAAAACGGAAACCCCGGGAATCTAACCCGGCTGAACGGATTTAGAGTCCGTTC
GATCTACATGATCAGGTTTCCGGTGTTTCGTCCTTTCCACAAGATATATAAAGCCAAGAAATCGAAATAC
TTTCAAGTTACGGTAAGCATATGATAGTCCATTTTAAAACATAATTTTAAAACTGCAAACTACCCAAGAA
ATTATTACTTTCTACGTCACGTATTTTGTACTAATATCTTTGTGTTTACAGTCAAATTAATTCTAATTAT
CTCTCTAACAGCCTTGTATCGTATATGCAAATATGAAGGAATCATGGGAAATAGGCCCTCTTCCTGCCCG
ACCTAGGCTCAAGCAGTGATCAGATCCAGACATGATAAGATACATTGATGAGTTTGGACAAACCACAACT
AGAATGCAGTGAAAAAAATGCTTTATTTGTGAAATTTGTGATGCTATTGCTTTATTTGTAACCATTATAA
GCTGCAATAAACAAGTTAACAACAACAATTGCATTCATTTTATGTTTCAGGTTCAGGGGGAGGTGTGGGA
GGTTTTTTAAAGCAAGTAAAACCTCTACAAATGTGGTATGGCTGATTATGATCCTCTAGTACTTCTCGAC
AAGCTTGGCCGGCCTGGCCTTATCACTTTCCAAGTCGGTTCATCTCTATGTCTGTATAAATCTGTCTTTT
CTTGGTGTGCTTTAATTTAATGCAAAGATGGATACCAACTCGGAGAACCAAGAATAGTCCAATGATTAAC
CCTATGATAAAGAAAAAAGAGGCAATAGAGCTTTTCCAACTACTGAACCAACCTTCTACAAGCTCGATTG
GATT
[1296 nt withheld, positions 1265-2560]
GCAATTCACCCCAATGAATAAAAAGGCTAAGTACAAAAGGCACTTCATGGTGGCGGTTTTTTAGGAGTTC
GCGCCCGATGGTGGGACGGTATGAATAATCCGGAATATTTATAGGTTTTTTTATTACAAAACTGTTACGA
AAACAGTAAAATACTTATTTATTTGCGAGATGGTTATCATTTTAATTATCTCCATGATCTATTAATATTC
CGGAGTATACGGACCGCGGCCGCAAATACCTGCAGGATCCGTTTTGCGCTGCTTCGCGATGTACGGGCCA
GATATACGCGTTGACATTGATTATTGACTAGTTATTAATAGTAATCAATTACGGGGTCATTAGTTCATAG
CCCATATATGGAGTTCCGCGTTACATAACTTACGGTAAATGGCCCGCCTGGCTGACCGCCCAACGACCCC
CGCCCATTGACGTCAATAATGACGTATGTTCCCATAGTAACGCCAATAGGGACTTTCCATTGACGTCAAT
GGGTGGAGTATTTACGGTAAACTGCCCACTTGGCAGTACATCAAGTGTATCATATGCCAAGTACGCCCCC
TATTGACGTCAATGACGGTAAATGGCCCGCCTGGCATTATGCCCAGTACATGACCTTATGGGACTTTCCT
ACTTGGCAGTACATCTACGTATTAGTCATCGCTATTACCATGGTGATGCGGTTTTGGCAGTACATCAATG
GGCGTGGATAGCGGTTTGACTCACGGGGATTTCCAAGTCTCCACCCCATTGACGTCAATGGGAGTTTGTT
TTGGCACCAAAATCAACGGGACTTTCCAAAATGTCGTAACAACTCCGCCCCATTGACGCAAATGGGCGGT
AGGCGTGTACGGTGGGAGGTCTATATAAGCAGAGCTCTCTGGCTAACTAGAGAACCCACTGCTTACTGGC
TTATCGAAATTAATACGACTCACTATAGGGAGACCCAAGCTGGCTAGCGCCACCATGGCGTGTCCGGTTC
CTTTGCAGTTGCCTCCACTGGAGCGCCTCACACTCGACGACTACAAGGACGACGACGACAAGGACAAGAA
ACCCCTGGACGTGCTGATCAGCGCCACCGGCCTGTGGATGAGCCGGACCGGCACCCTGCACAAGATCAAG
CACCACGAGGTGTCAAGAAGCAAAATCTACATCGAGATGGCCTGCGGCGACCACCTGGTGGTGAACAACA
GCAGAAGCTGCCGGACCGCCAGAGCCTTCCGGCACCACAAGTACAGAAAGACCTGTAAGCGGTGCCGGGT
GTCCGACGAGGACATCAACAACTTTCTGACCAGAAGCACCGAGAGCAAGAACAGCGTGAAAGTGCGGGTG
GTGTCCGCCCCCAAAGTGAAGAAAGCCATGCCCAAGAGCGTGTCCAGAGCCCCCAAGCCCCTGGAAAACA
GCGTGTCCGCCAAGGCCAGCACCAACACCAGCCGCAGCGTGCCCAGCCCCGCCAAGAGCACCCCCAACAG
CTCCGTGCCCGCCTCTGCTCCTGCTCCCAGCCTGACACGGTCCCAGCTGGACAGAGTGGAGGCCCTGCTG
TCCCCCGAGGACAAGATCAGCCTGAACATGGCCAAGCCCTTCCGGGAGCTGGAACCCGAGCTGGTGACCC
GGCGGAAGAACGACTTCCAGCGGCTGTACACCAACGACCGGGAGGACTACCTGGGCAAGCTGGAACGGGA
CATCACCAAGTTCTTCGTGGACCGGGGCTTCCTGGAAATCAAGAGCCCCATCCTGATCCCCGCCGAGTAC
GTGGAGCGGATGGGCATCAACAACGACACCGAGCTGTCCAAGCAGATTTTCCGGGTGGACAAGAACCTGT
GCCTGCGGCCTATGCTGGCCCCCACCCTGTACAACTACCTGCGGAAACTGGACAGAATCCTGCCTGGCCC
CATCAAGATTTTCGAAGTGGGACCCTGCTACCGGAAAGAGAGCGACGGCAAAGAGCACCTGGAAGAGTTT
ACAATGGTGGGCTTTGCCCAGATGGGCAGCGGCTGCACCCGGGAGAACCTGGAAGCCCTGATCAAAGAGT
TCCTGGATTACCTGGAAATCGACTTCGAGATCGTGGGCGACAGCTGCATGGTGTACGGCGACACCCTGGA
CATCATGCACGGCGACCTGGAACTGAGCAGCGCCGTGGTGGGACCCGTGTCCCTGGACCGGGAGTGGGGC
ATCGACAAGCCCTGGATCGGAGCCGGCTTCGGCCTGGAACGGCTGCTGAAAGTGATGCACGGCTTCAAGA
ACATCAAGCGGGCCAGCAGAAGCGAGAGCTACTACAACGGCATCAGCACCAACCTGTGATGAGAATTCAA
CGCGTTAAGTCGACAATCAACCTCTGGATTACAAAATTTGTGAAAGATTGACTGGTATTCTTAACTATGT
TGCTCCTTTTACGCTATGTGGATACGCTGCTTTAATGCCTTTGTATCATGCTATTGCTTCCCGTATGGCT
TTCATTTTCTCCTCCTTGTATAAATCCTGGTTGCTGTCTCTTTATGAGGAGTTGTGGCCCGTTGTCAGGC
AACGTGGCGTGGTGTGCACTGTGTTTGCTGACGCAACCCCCACTGGTTGGGGCATTGCCACCACCTGTCA
GCTCCTTTCCGGGACTTTCGCTTTCCCCCTCCCTATTGCCACGGCGGAACTCATCGCCGCCTGCCTTGCC
CGCTGCTGGACAGGGGCTCGGCTGTTGGGCACTGACAATTCCGTGGTGTTGTCGGGGAAATCATCGTCCT
TTCCTTGGCTGCTCGCCTGTGTTGCCACCTGGATTCTGCGCGGGACGTCCTTCTGCTACGTCCCTTCGGC
CCTCAATCCAGCGGACCTTCCTTCCCGCGGCCTGCTGCCGGCTCTGCGGCCTCTTCCGCGTCTTCGCCTT
CGCCCTCAGACGAGTCGGATCTCCCTTTGGGCCGCCTCCCCGCGTCGACTTTAACTCGAGTCTAGAGGGC
CCGTTTAAACCCGCTGATCAGCCTCGACTGTGCCTTCTAGTTGCCAGCCATCTGTTGTTTGCCCCTCCCC
CGTGCCTTCCTTGACCCTGGAAGGTGCCACTCCCACTGTCCTTTCCTAATAAAATGAGGAAATTGCATCG
CATTGTCTGAGTAGGTGTCATTCTATTCTGGGGGGTGGGGTGGGGCAGGACAGCAAGGGGGAGGATTGGG
AAGACAATAGCAGGCATGCTGGGGATGCGGTGGGCTCTATGGCTTCTGAGGCGGAAAGAACCAGATCTCG
GGCAGGAAGAGGGCCTATTTCCCATGATTCCTTCATATTTGCATATACGATACAAGGCTGTTAGAGAGAT
AATTAGAATTAATTTGACTGTAAACACAAAGATATTAGTACAAAATACGTGACGTAGAAAGTAATAATTT
CTTGGGTAGTTTGCAGTTTTAAAATTATGTTTTAAAATGGACTATCATATGCTTACCGTAACTTGAAAGT
ATTTCGATTTCTTGGCTTTATATATCTTGTGGAAAGGACGAAACACCGGAAACCTGATCATGTAGATCGA
ACGGACTCTAAATCCGTTCAGCCGGGTTAGATTCCCGGGGTTTCCGTTTTTTAATATTTGCATGTCGCTA
TGTGTTCTGGGAAATCACCATAAACGTGAAATCCCTATCAGTGATAGAGACTTATAAGTTCCCTATCAGT
GATAGAGACACCGGGGGGTGGATCGAATAGATCACACGGACTCTAAATCCGTGCAGGCGGGTGAAACTCC
CGCACCCCCCGTTTTTTCAGCTGGGGCTCTAGGGGGTATCCCCACGCGCCCTGTAGCGGCGCATTAAGCG
CAAGCCCTGCCATAGCCACTACGGGTACGTAGCCAACCACTAGAACTATAGCTAGAGTCCTGGGCGAACA
AACGATGCTCGCCTTCCAGAAAACCGAGGATGCGAACCACTTCATCCGGGGTCAGCACCACCGGCAAGCG
CCGCGACGGCCGAGGTCTACCGATCTCCTGAAGCAAGGGCAGATCCGTGCACAGCACCTTGCCGTAGAAG
AACAGCAAGGCCGCCAATGCCTGACGATGCGTGGAGACCGAAACCTTGCGCTCGTTCGCCAGCCAGGACA
GAAATGCCTCGACTTCGCTGCTGCCCAAGGTTGCCGGGTGACGCACACCGTGGAAACGGATGAAGGCACG
AACCCAGTTGACATAAGCCTGTTCGGTTCGTAAACTGTAATGCAAGTAGCGTATGCGCTCACGCAACTGG
TCCAGAACCTTGACCGAACGCAGCGGTGGTAACGGCGCAGTGGCGGTTTTCATGGCTTGTTATGACTGTT
TTTTTGTACAGTCTATGCCTCGGGCATCCAAGCAGCAAGCGCGTTACGCCGTGGGTCGATGTTTGATGTT
ATGGAGCAGCAACGATGTTACGCAGCAGCAACGATGTTACGCAGCAGGGCAGTCGCCCTAAAACAAAGTT
AGGTGGCTCAAGTATGGGCATCATTCGCACATGTAGGCTCGGCCCTGACCAAGTCAAATCCATGCGGGCT
GCTCTTGATCTTTTCGGTCGTGAGTTCGGAGACGTAGCCACCTACTCCCAACATCAGCCGGACTCCGATT
ACCTCGGGAACTTGCTCCGTAGTAAGACATTCATCGCGCTTGCTGCCTTCGACCAAGAAGCGGTTGTTGG
CGCTCTCGCGGCTTACGTTCTGCCCAAGTTTGAGCAGCCGCGTAGTGAGATCTATATCTATGATCTCGCA
GTCTCCGGCGAGCACCGGAGGCAGGGCATTGCCACCGCGCTCATCAATCTCCTCAAGCATGAGGCCAACG
CGCTTGGTGCTTATGTGATCTACGTGCAAGCAGATTACGGTGACGATCCCGCAGTGGCTCTCTATACAAA
GTTGGGCATACGGGAAGAAGTGATGCACTTTGATATCGACCCAAGTACCGCCACCTAACAATTCGTTCAA
GCCGAGATCGGCTTCCCGGCCGCGGAGTTGTTCGGTAAATTGTCACAACGCCGCGAATATAGTCTTTACC
ATGCCCTTGGCCACGCCCCTCTTTAATACGACGGGCAATTTGCACTTCAGAAAATGAAGAGTTTGCTTTA
GCCATAACAAAAGTCCAGTATGCTTTTTCACAGCATAACTGGACTGATTTCAGTTTACAACTATTCTGTC
TAGTTTAAGACTTTATTGTCATAGTTTAGATCTATTTTGTTCAGTTTAAGACTTTATTGTCCGCCCACAC
CCGCTTACGCAGGGCATCCATTTATTACTCAACCGTAACCGATTTTGCCAGGTTACGCGGCTGGTCTATG
CGGTGTGAAATACCGCACAGATGCGTAAGGAGAAAATACCGCATCAGGCGCTCTTCCGCTTCCTCGCTCA
CTGACTCGCTGCGCTCGGTCGTTCGGCTGCGGCGAGCGGTATCAGCTCACTCAAAGGCGGTAATACGGTT
ATCCACAGAATCAGGGGATAACGCAGGAAAGAACATGTGAGCAAAAGGCCAGCAAAAGGCCAGGAACCGT
AAAAAGGCCGCGTTGCTGGCGTTTTTCCATAGGCTCCGCCCCCCTGACGAGCATCACAAAAATCGACGCT
CAAGTCAGAGGTGGCGAAACCCGACAGGACTATAAAGATACCAGGCGTTTCCCCCTGGAAGCTCCCTCGT
GCGCTCTCCTGTTCCGACCCTGCCGCTTACCGGATACCTGTCCGCCTTTCTCCCTTCGGGAAGCGTGGCG
CTTTCTCATAGCTCACGCTGTAGGTATCTCAGTTCGGTGTAGGTCGTTCGCTCCAAGCTGGGCTGTGTGC
ACGAACCCCCCGTTCAGCCCGACCGCTGCGCCTTATCCGGTAACTATCGTCTTGAGTCCAACCCGGTAAG
ACACGACTTATCGCCACTGGCAGCAGCCACTGGTAACAGGATTAGCAGAGCGAGGTATGTAGGCGGTGCT
ACAGAGTTCTTGAAGTGGTGGCCTAACTACGGCTACACTAGAAGAACAGTATTTGGTATCTGCGCTCTGC
TGAAGCCAGTTACCTTCGGAAAAAGAGTTGGTAGCTCTTGATCCGGCAAACAAACCACCGCTGGTAGCGG
TGGTTTTTTTGTTTGCAAGCAGCAGATTACGCGCAGAAAAAAAGGATCTCAAGAAGATCCTTTGATCTTT
TCTACGGGGTCTGACGCTCAGTGGAACGAAAACTCACGTTAAGGGATTTTGGTCATGAGATTATCAAAAA
GGATCTTCACCTAGATCCTTTTAAATTAAAAATGAAGTTTTAAATCAATCTAAAGTATATATGAGTAAAC
TTGGTCTGACAGTTACCAATGCTTAATCAGTGAGGCACCTATCTCAGCGATCTGTCTATTTCGTTCATCC
ATAGTTGCCTGACTCCCCGTCGTGTAGATAACTACGATACGGGAGGGCTTACCATCTGGCCCCAGTGCTG
CAATGATACCGCGAGACCCACGCTCACCGGCTCCAGATTTATCAGCAATAAACCAGCCAGCCGGAAGGGC
CGAGCGCAGAAGTGGTCCTGCAACTTTATCCGCCTCCATCCAGTCTATTAATTGTTGCCGGGAAGCTAGA
GTAAGTAGTTCGCCAGTTAATAGTTTGCGCAACGTTGTTGCCATTGCTACAGGCATCGTGGTGTCACGCT
CGTCGTTTGGTATGGCTTCATTCAGCTCCGGTTCCCAACGATCAAGGCGAGTTACATGATCCCCCATGTT
GTGCAAAAAAGCGGTTAGCTCCTTCGGTCCTCCGATCGTTGTCAGAAGTAAGTTGGCCGCAGTGTTATCA
CTCATGGTTATGGCAGCACTGCATAATTCTCTTACTGTCATGCCATCCGTAAGATGCTTTTCTGTGACTG
GTGAGTACTCAACCAAGTCATTCTGAGAATAGTGTATGCGGCGACCGAGTTGCTCTTGCCCGGCGTCAAT
ACGGGATAATACCGCGCCACATAGCAGAACTTTAAAAGTGCTCATCATTGGAAAACGTTCTTCGGGGCGA
AAACTCTCAAGGATCTTACCGCTGTTGAGATCCAGTTCGATGTAACCCACTCGTGCACCCAACTGATCTT
CAGCATCTTTTACTTTCACCAGCGTTTCTGGGTGAGCAAAAACAGGAAGGCAAAATGCCGCAAAAAAGGG
AATAAGGGCGACACGGAAATGTTGAATACTCATACTCTTCCTTTTTCAATATTATTGAAGCATTTATCAG
GGTTATTGTCTCATGAGCGGATACATATTTGAATGTATTTAGAAAAATAAACAAATAGGGGTTCCGCGCA
CATTTCCCCGAAAAGTGCCACCTAAATTGTAAGCGTTAATATTTTGTTAAAATTCGCGTTAAATTTTTGT
TAAATCAGCTCATTTTTTAACCAATAGGCCGAAATCGGCAAAATCCCTTATAAATCAAAAGAATAGACCG
AGATAGGGT
[37 nt withheld, positions 9920-9956]
AAGAACGTGGACTCCAACGTCAAAGG
[49 nt withheld, positions 9983-10031]
T
[91 nt withheld, positions 10033-10123]
G
[124 nt withheld, positions 10125-10248]
CCCATTCGCCATTCAGGCTGCAAATAAGCGTTGATATTCAGTCAATTACAAACATTAATAACGAAGAGAT
GACAGAAAAATTTTCATTCTGTGACAGAGAA
